Addgene plasmid #16627: pCAR-OF reporter
Depositing lab: Bert Vogelstein. Depositing organization: Johns Hopkins University and School of Medicine. Publication: A naturally occurring hPMS2 mutation can confer a dominant negative mutator phenotype. Nicolaides NC, Littman SJ, Modrich P, Kinzler KW, Vogelstein B. Mol Cell Biol. 1998 Mar . 18(3):1635-41. PubMed 9488480.
Backbone
  Vector backbone: pCEP4
  Backbone manufacturer: Invitrogen
  Backbone size w/o insert (bp): 10400
  Vector type: Mammalian Expression
  Selectable markers: Hygromycin
Growth in bacteria
  Bacterial resistance: Ampicillin, 100 μg/mL
  Growth temperature: 37°C
  Growth strain: DH5alpha
  Copy number: Unknown
Gene/Insert
  Gene/Insert name: CAR-OF (alt name: CAR out-of-frame)
  Tag / fusion protein: beta-galactosidase (C terminal on insert)
  Cloning method: Restriction Enzyme
  Sequencing primers: 5′ CMV-F; 3′ LacZ-R
Terms and licenses: Academic/Nonprofit Terms; Industry Terms: Not Available to Industry
Depositor comments: The reporter construct pCAR-OF (out of frame) contains a hygromycin resistance gene plus a beta-galactosidase gene containing a 58-bp out-of-frame poly(C-A) tract at the 5' end of its coding region. The pCAR-OF reporter will not generate beta-galactosidase activity unless a frame-restoring mutation (i.e., insertion or deletion) arises following transfection.
How to cite: pCAR-OF reporter was a gift from Bert Vogelstein (Addgene plasmid # 16627 ; http://n2t.net/addgene:16627 ; RRID:Addgene_16627)
