[The description below was written by a language model from this plasmid's Addgene catalogue record.]
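Description:
pCAR-OF reporter is a mammalian expression plasmid built on the pCEP4 backbone (about 10.4 kb without the insert). It is propagated in E. coli under ampicillin selection and carries a hygromycin resistance gene for selecting transfected mammalian cells. pCEP4 is generally known as an episomal vector with Epstein-Barr virus oriP/EBNA-1 maintenance elements and a CMV promoter. The record does not list these features, although the use of a CMV forward sequencing primer is consistent with CMV-driven expression of the insert. No feature table or total plasmid size is provided.

The payload is the CAR-OF ("CAR out-of-frame") cassette, a beta-galactosidase gene carrying a 58-bp poly(C-A) dinucleotide repeat tract at the 5' end of its coding region. The tract shifts the downstream lacZ sequence out of frame, so the intact plasmid yields no beta-galactosidase activity. Activity appears only if an insertion or deletion that restores the reading frame arises after transfection. Dinucleotide repeats of this kind are prone to replication slippage, and such errors are normally corrected by DNA mismatch repair, so the frequency of frame restoration reflects microsatellite instability in the host cell.

The construct therefore serves as a functional reporter of mismatch repair deficiency, or mutator phenotype, in mammalian cells, with hygromycin selection allowing the reporter to be retained while mutations accumulate. The associated publication used it in studying a naturally occurring hPMS2 mutation that confers a dominant negative mutator phenotype.
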