>Addgene plasmid #16627 | pCAR-OF reporter | addgene partial sequence | sequence record 23100 | CMV-F 5'-CGCAAATGGGCGGTAGGCGTG-3'
TCGTTTAGTGGACCGTCAGATCTCTAGAAGCTGGGTACCGGCTTTTCATATAGAATAGAGAAGCGTTCAT
GACTAAATGCTTGCATCACAATACTTGAAGTTGACAATATTATTTAAGGACCTATTGTTTTTTCCAATAG
GTGGTTAGCAATCGTCTTACTTTCTAACTTTTCTTACCTTTTACATTTCAGCAATATATATATATATTTC
AAGGATATACCATTCTAATGTCTGCCCCTAAGAAGATCGTCGTTTTGCCAGGGGATCGTCGACATGTGTG
TGTGTGTGTGTGTGTGTGTGTGTACTCGAGGATCCCGTCGTTTTACAACGTCGTGACTGGGAAAACCCTG
GCGTTACCCAACTTAATCGCCTTGCAGCACATCCCCCTTTCGCCAGCTGGCGTAATAGCGAAGAGGCCCG
CACCGATCGCCCTTCCCAACAGTTGCGCAGCCTGAATGGCGAATGGCGCTTTGCCTGGTTTCCGGCACCA
GAAGCGGTGCCGGAAAGCTGGCTGGAGTGCGATCTTCCTGAGGCCGATACTGTCGTCGTCCCCTCAAACT
GGCAGATGCACGGTTACGATGCGCCCATCTACACCAACGTGACCTATCCCATTACGGTCAATCCGCCGTT
TGTTCCCACGGAGAATCCGACGGGTTGTTACTCGCTCACATTTAATGTTGATGAAAGCTGGCTACAGGAA
GGCCAGACGCGAATTATTTTTGATGGCGTTAACTCGGCGTTTCATCTGTGGT
